Addgene plasmid #200084: PGK EGFP-PPM1H-WT
Purpose: Mammalian expression of wild-type PPM1H
Depositing lab: Erika Holzbaur. Depositing organization: University of Pennsylvania. Publication: Regulatory imbalance between LRRK2 kinase, PPM1H phosphatase, and ARF6 GTPase disrupts the axonal transport of autophagosomes. Dou D, Smith EM, Evans CS, Boecker CA, Holzbaur ELF. Cell Rep. 2023 May 1;42(5):112448. doi: 10.1016/j.celrep.2023.112448. PubMed 37133994.
Backbone
  Vector backbone: pEGFPc1/PGK
  Backbone manufacturer: Clontech
  Backbone size w/o insert (bp): 4700
  Total vector size (bp): 6200
  Vector type: Mammalian Expression
  Selectable markers: Neomycin (select with G418)
Growth in bacteria
  Bacterial resistance: Kanamycin, 50 μg/mL
  Growth temperature: 37°C
  Growth strain: DH5alpha
  Copy number: High Copy
Gene/Insert
  Gene/Insert name: PPM1H (alt name: ARHCL1, NERPP-2C, URCC2)
  Species: H. sapiens (human)
  Insert size (bp): 1559
  GenBank ID: NM_020700.1
  Entrez Gene: PPM1H (a.k.a. ARHCL1, NERPP-2C, URCC2)
  Promoter: PGK
  Tag / fusion protein: EGFP (N terminal on backbone)
  Cloning method: Restriction Enzyme; 5′ cloning site BsrGI (unknown if destroyed); 3′ cloning site SmaI, PmeI (unknown if destroyed)
  Sequencing primers: 5′ 5'-AGATGAACTTCAGGGTCAGC; 3′ 5'-CTTTATTTGTAACCATTATAAGCTGC
Resource information
  A portion of this plasmid was derived from a plasmid made by: MRC PPU #DU62939
Terms and licenses: Academic/Nonprofit Terms; Industry Terms: Not Available to Industry
How to cite: PGK EGFP-PPM1H-WT was a gift from Erika Holzbaur (Addgene plasmid # 200084 ; http://n2t.net/addgene:200084 ; RRID:Addgene_200084)
