[The description below was written by a language model from this plasmid's Addgene catalogue record and pLannotate feature annotations shown in this document.]
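Description:
PGK EGFP-PPM1H-WT is a mammalian expression plasmid of about 6.1–6.2 kb built on a Clontech pEGFP-C1-type backbone in which the human phosphoglycerate kinase 1 (hPGK) promoter drives the expression cassette. It is propagated in E. coli at high copy from a ColE1/pUC-type origin and also carries an f1 phage origin. A single Tn5 aminoglycoside phosphotransferase gene (NeoR/KanR) serves both hosts. A bacterial bla-type promoter drives it for kanamycin selection in bacteria, while the adjacent SV40 enhancer/early promoter and a downstream HSV TK polyadenylation signal allow G418 selection of transfected mammalian cells. The short annotated RSF ori, ble, large T antigen and bGH poly(A) fragments are most likely backbone remnants or partial sequence matches rather than functional parts.

The payload is the wild-type human PPM1H coding sequence, placed immediately downstream of EGFP, so that the phosphatase is produced with an N-terminal EGFP tag. The transcript is terminated by the SV40 polyadenylation signal. According to the record, the insert was introduced by restriction cloning and part of the plasmid derives from an earlier PPM1H construct from another source. The PGK promoter generally gives constitutive, moderate expression across many mammalian cell types.

The stated purpose is mammalian expression of wild-type PPM1H. The EGFP fusion allows expressing cells, and the localisation of the protein, to be followed by fluorescence. The associated publication concerns the interplay of LRRK2 kinase, PPM1H phosphatase and ARF6 GTPase in the axonal transport of autophagosomes, which suggests use in live-cell imaging experiments, although the record does not give the specific cell types.
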