Features (pLannotate 1.2.2; 14 found; start..end, strand, type, name):
     21..80      +  rep_origin     RSF ori (fragment): Plasmids containing the RSF 1030 origin of replication can be propagated in E. coli cells that contain additional plasmids with compatible origins.
    103..613     +  promoter       hPGK promoter: human phosphoglycerate kinase 1 promoter
    635..1351    +  CDS            EGFP: EGFP is a basic (constitutively fluorescent) green fluorescent protein published in 1996, derived from Aequorea victoria. It is reported to be a rapidly-maturing weak dimer with moderate acid sensitivity.
   1358..2899    +  CDS            PPM1H: PPM1H_HUMAN - Also known as ARHCL1, KIAA1157, URCC2. Experimental evidence at protein level: Swiss-Prot protein existence level 1. Dephosphorylates CDKN1B at 'Thr-187', thus removing a signal for proteasomal degradation. From Homo sapiens (Human).
   2918..3001    +  CDS            large T antigen (fragment): large T antigen from SV40 (simian virus 40)
   3024..3145    +  polyA_signal   SV40 poly(A) signal: SV40 polyadenylation signal
   3179..3607    -  rep_origin     f1 ori (sequence partly withheld): f1 bacteriophage origin of replication; arrow indicates direction of (+) strand synthesis
   3634..3738    +  promoter       AmpR promoter: bla
   3740..4097    +  promoter       SV40 promoter: SV40 enhancer and early promoter
   4132..4926    +  CDS            NeoR/KanR: aminoglycoside phosphotransferase from Tn5; aph(3')-II (or nptII); confers resistance to neomycin, kanamycin, and G418 (Geneticin®)
   4947..5099    +  CDS            ble (fragment): BLE_KLEPN - Experimental evidence at protein level: Swiss-Prot protein existence level 1. Binding protein with a strong affinity to the bleomycin family of antibiotics. Binds to CL990; an antimitotic-antibiotic compound. From Klebsiella pneumoniae.
   5158..5205    +  polyA_signal   HSV TK poly(A) signal: herpes simplex virus thymidine kinase polyadenylation signal (Cole and Stacy, 1985)
   5296..5312    -  polyA_signal   bGH poly(A) signal (fragment): bovine growth hormone polyadenylation signal
   5534..6122    +  rep_origin     ori: high-copy-number ColE1/pMB1/pBR322/pUC origin of replication
>Addgene plasmid #200084 | PGK EGFP-PPM1H-WT | addgene full sequence | sequence record 393642 | Addgene NGS Result
TTCCTGGCCTTTTGCTGGCCTTTTGCTCACATGTTCTTTCCTGCGTTATCCCCTGATTCTGTGGATAACC
GTATTACCGCCATGCATTAGTTATTAATCCACGGGGTTGGGGTTGCGCCTTTTCCAAGGCAGCCCTGGGT
TTGCGCAGGGACGCGGCTGCTCTGGGCGTGGTTCCGGGAAACGCAGCGGCGCCGACCCTGGGTCTCGCAC
ATTCTTCACGTCCGTTCGCAGCGTCACCCGGATCTTCGCCGCTACCCTTGTGGGCCCCCCGGCGACGCTT
CCTGCTCCGCCCCTAAGTCGGGAAGGTTCCTTGCGGTTCGCGGCGTGCCGGACGTGACAAACGGAAGCCG
CACGTCTCACTAGTACCCTCGCAGACGGACAGCGCCAGGGAGCAATGGCAGCGCGCCGACCGCGATGGGC
TGTGGCCAATAGCGGCTGCTCAGCAGGGCGCGCCGAGAGCAGCGGCCGGGAAGGGGCGGTGCGGGAGGCG
GGGTGTGGGGCGGTAGTGTGGGCCCTGTTCCTGCCCGCGCGGTGTTCCGCATTCTGCAAGCCTCCGGAGC
GCACGTCGGCAGTCGGCTCCCTCGTTGACCGAATCACCGACCTCTCTCCCCAGGTGGATCCACCGGTCGC
CACCATGGTGAGCAAGGGCGAGGAGCTGTTCACCGGGGTGGTGCCCATCCTGGTCGAGCTGGACGGCGAC
GTAAACGGCCACAAGTTCAGCGTGTCCGGCGAGGGCGAGGGCGATGCCACCTACGGCAAGCTGACCCTGA
AGTTCATCTGCACCACCGGCAAGCTGCCCGTGCCCTGGCCCACCCTCGTGACCACCCTGACCTACGGCGT
GCAGTGCTTCAGCCGCTACCCCGACCACATGAAGCAGCACGACTTCTTCAAGTCCGCCATGCCCGAAGGC
TACGTCCAGGAGCGCACCATCTTCTTCAAGGACGACGGCAACTACAAGACCCGCGCCGAGGTGAAGTTCG
AGGGCGACACCCTGGTGAACCGCATCGAGCTGAAGGGCATCGACTTCAAGGAGGACGGCAACATCCTGGG
GCACAAGCTGGAGTACAACTACAACAGCCACAACGTCTATATCATGGCCGACAAGCAGAAGAACGGCATC
AAGGTGAACTTCAAGATCCGCCACAACATCGAGGACGGCAGCGTGCAGCTCGCCGACCACTACCAGCAGA
ACACCCCCATCGGCGACGGCCCCGTGCTGCTGCCCGACAACCACTACCTGAGCACCCAGTCCGCCCTGAG
CAAAGACCCCAACGAGAAGCGCGATCACATGGTCCTGCTGGAGTTCGTGACCGCCGCCGGGATCACTCTC
GGCATGGACGAGCTGTACAAGGGATCCATGCTCACTCGAGTGAAATCTGCCGTGGCCAATTTCATGGGCG
GCATCATGGCTGGCAGCTCAGGCTCCGAGCACGGCGGCGGCAGCTGCGGAGGCTCGGACCTGCCCCTGCG
TTTCCCCTACGGGCGGCCAGAGTTCCTGGGGCTGTCTCAGGACGAGGTGGAGTGCAGCGCCGACCACATC
GCCCGCCCCATCCTCATCCTCAAGGAGACTCGGCGGCTGCCCTGGGCCACTGGCTACGCAGAGGTTATCA
ATGCCGGGAAGAGCACACACAATGAAGACCAAGCCAGCTGTGAGGTGCTCACTGTGAAGAAGAAGGCAGG
GGCCGTGACCTCAACCCCAAACAGGAACTCATCCAAGAGACGGTCCTCCCTTCCCAATGGGGAAGGGCTG
CAGCTGAAGGAGAACTCGGAATCCGAGGGTGTTTCCTGCCACTATTGGTCGCTGTTTGACGGGCACGCGG
GGTCCGGGGCCGCGGTGGTGGCGTCACGCCTGCTGCAGCACCACATCACGGAGCAGCTGCAGGACATCGT
GGACATCCTGAAGAACTCCGCCGTCCTGCCCCCTACCTGCCTGGGGGAGGAGCCTGAGAACACGCCCGCC
AACAGCCGGACTCTGACCCGGGCAGCCTCCCTGCGCGGAGGGGTGGGGGCCCCGGGCTCCCCCAGCACGC
CCCCCACACGCTTCTTTACCGAGAAGAAGATTCCCCATGAGTGCCTGGTCATCGGAGCGCTTGAAAGTGC
ATTCAAGGAAATGGACCTACAGATAGAACGAGAGAGGAGTTCATATAATATATCTGGTGGCTGCACGGCC
CTCATTGTGATTTGCCTTTTGGGGAAGCTGTATGTTGCAAATGCTGGGGATAGCAGGGCCATAATCATCA
GAAATGGAGAAATTATCCCCATGTCTTCAGAATTTACCCCCGAGACGGAGCGCCAGCGACTTCAGTACCT
GGCATTCATGCAGCCTCACTTGCTGGGAAATGAGTTCACACATTTGGAGTTTCCAAGGAGAGTACAGAGA
AAGGAGCTTGGAAAGAAGATGCTCTACAGGGACTTTAATATGACAGGCTGGGCATACAAAACCATTGAGG
ATGAGGACTTGAAGTTCCCCCTTATATATGGAGAAGGCAAGAAGGCCCGGGTAATGGCAACTATTGGAGT
GACCAGGGGACTTGGGGACCATGACCTGAAGGTGCATGACTCCAACATCTACATTAAACCATTCCTGTCT
TCAGCTCCAGAGGTAAGAATCTACGATCTTTCAAAATATGATCATGGATCAGATGATGTGCTGATCTTGG
CCACTGATGGACTCTGGGACGTTTTATCAAATGAAGAAGTAGCAGAAGCAATCACTCAGTTTCTTCCTAA
CTGTGATCCAGATGATCCTCACAGGTACACACTGGCAGCTCAGGACCTGGTGATGCGTGCCCGGGGTGTG
CTGAAGGACAGAGGATGGCGGATATCTAATGACCGACTGGGCTCAGGAGACGACATTTCTGTATATGTCA
TTCCTTTAATACATGGAAACAAGCTGTCATGAGCGGCCGCGACTCTAGATCATAATCAGCCATACCACAT
TTGTAGAGGTTTTACTTGCTTTAAAAAACCTCCCACACCTCCCCCTGAACCTGAAACATAAAATGAATGC
AATTGTTGTTGTTAACTTGTTTATTGCAGCTTATAATGGTTACAAATAAAGCAATAGCATCACAAATTTC
ACAAATAAAGCATTTTTTTCACTGCATTCTAGTTGTGGTTTGTCCAAACTCATCAATGTATCTTAAGGCG
TAAATTGTAAGCGTTAATATTTTGTTAAAATTCGCGTTAAATTTTTGTTAAATCAGCTCATTTTTTAACC
AATAGGCCGAAATCGGCAAAATCCCTTATAAATCAAAAGAATAGACCGAGATAGGGT
[37 nt withheld, positions 3278-3314]
AAAGAACGTGGACTCCAACGTCAAAGG
[49 nt withheld, positions 3342-3390]
T
[91 nt withheld, positions 3392-3482]
G
[124 nt withheld, positions 3484-3607]
CAGGTGGCACTTTTCGGGGAAATGTGCGCGGAACCCCTATTTGTTTATTTTTCTAAATACATTCAAATAT
GTATCCGCTCATGAGACAATAACCCTGATAAATGCTTCAATAATATTGAAAAAGGAAGAGTCCTGAGGCG
GAAAGAACCAGCTGTGGAATGTGTGTCAGTTAGGGTGTGGAAAGTCCCCAGGCTCCCCAGCAGGCAGAAG
TATGCAAAGCATGCATCTCAATTAGTCAGCAACCAGGTGTGGAAAGTCCCCAGGCTCCCCAGCAGGCAGA
AGTATGCAAAGCATGCATCTCAATTAGTCAGCAACCATAGTCCCGCCCCTAACTCCGCCCATCCCGCCCC
TAACTCCGCCCAGTTCCGCCCATTCTCCGCCCCATGGCTGACTAATTTTTTTTATTTATGCAGAGGCCGA
GGCCGCCTCGGCCTCTGAGCTATTCCAGAAGTAGTGAGGAGGCTTTTTTGGAGGCCTAGGCTTTTGCAAA
GATCGATCAAGAGACAGGATGAGGATCGTTTCGCATGATTGAACAAGATGGATTGCACGCAGGTTCTCCG
GCCGCTTGGGTGGAGAGGCTATTCGGCTATGACTGGGCACAACAGACAATCGGCTGCTCTGATGCCGCCG
TGTTCCGGCTGTCAGCGCAGGGGCGCCCGGTTCTTTTTGTCAAGACCGACCTGTCCGGTGCCCTGAATGA
ACTGCAAGACGAGGCAGCGCGGCTATCGTGGCTGGCCACGACGGGCGTTCCTTGCGCAGCTGTGCTCGAC
GTTGTCACTGAAGCGGGAAGGGACTGGCTGCTATTGGGCGAAGTGCCGGGGCAGGATCTCCTGTCATCTC
ACCTTGCTCCTGCCGAGAAAGTATCCATCATGGCTGATGCAATGCGGCGGCTGCATACGCTTGATCCGGC
TACCTGCCCATTCGACCACCAAGCGAAACATCGCATCGAGCGAGCACGTACTCGGATGGAAGCCGGTCTT
GTCGATCAGGATGATCTGGACGAAGAGCATCAGGGGCTCGCGCCAGCCGAACTGTTCGCCAGGCTCAAGG
CGAGCATGCCCGACGGCGAGGATCTCGTCGTGACCCATGGCGATGCCTGCTTGCCGAATATCATGGTGGA
AAATGGCCGCTTTTCTGGATTCATCGACTGTGGCCGGCTGGGTGTGGCGGACCGCTATCAGGACATAGCG
TTGGCTACCCGTGATATTGCTGAAGAGCTTGGCGGCGAATGGGCTGACCGCTTCCTCGTGCTTTACGGTA
TCGCCGCTCCCGATTCGCAGCGCATCGCCTTCTATCGCCTTCTTGACGAGTTCTTCTGAGCGGGACTCTG
GGGTTCGAAATGACCGACCAAGCGACGCCCAACCTGCCATCACGAGATTTCGATTCCACCGCCGCCTTCT
ATGAAAGGTTGGGCTTCGGAATCGTTTTCCGGGACGCCGGCTGGATGATCCTCCAGCGCGGGGATCTCAT
GCTGGAGTTCTTCGCCCACCCTAGGGGGAGGCTAACTGAAACACGGAAGGAGACAATACCGGAAGGAACC
CGCGCTATGACGGCAATAAAAAGACAGAATAAAACGCACGGTGTTGGGTCGTTTGTTCATAAACGCGGGG
TTCGGTCCCAGGGCTGGCACTCTGTCGATACCCCACCGAGACCCCATTGGGGCCAATACGCCCGCGTTTC
TTCCTTTTCCCCACCCCACCCCCCAAGTTCGGGTGAAGGCCCAGGGCTCGCAGCCAACGTCGGGGCGGCA
GGCCCTGCCATAGCCTCAGGTTACTCATATATACTTTAGATTGATTTAAAACTTCATTTTTAATTTAAAA
GGATCTAGGTGAAGATCCTTTTTGATAATCTCATGACCAAAATCCCTTAACGTGAGTTTTCGTTCCACTG
AGCGTCAGACCCCGTAGAAAAGATCAAAGGATCTTCTTGAGATCCTTTTTTTCTGCGCGTAATCTGCTGC
TTGCAAACAAAAAAACCACCGCTACCAGCGGTGGTTTGTTTGCCGGATCAAGAGCTACCAACTCTTTTTC
CGAAGGTAACTGGCTTCAGCAGAGCGCAGATACCAAATACTGTTCTTCTAGTGTAGCCGTAGTTAGGCCA
CCACTTCAAGAACTCTGTAGCACCGCCTACATACCTCGCTCTGCTAATCCTGTTACCAGTGGCTGCTGCC
AGTGGCGATAAGTCGTGTCTTACCGGGTTGGACTCAAGACGATAGTTACCGGATAAGGCGCAGCGGTCGG
GCTGAACGGGGGGTTCGTGCACACAGCCCAGCTTGGAGCGAACGACCTACACCGAACTGAGATACCTACA
GCGTGAGCTATGAGAAAGCGCCACGCTTCCCGAAGGGAGAAAGGCGGACAGGTATCCGGTAAGCGGCAGG
GTCGGAACAGGAGAGCGCACGAGGGAGCTTCCAGGGGGAAACGCCTGGTATCTTTATAGTCCTGTCGGGT
TTCGCCACCTCTGACTTGAGCGTCGATTTTTGTGATGCTCGTCAGGGGGGCGGAGCCTATGGAAAAACGC
CAGCAACGCGGCCTTTTTACGG
