>Addgene plasmid #200084 | PGK EGFP-PPM1H-WT | depositor partial sequence | sequence record 389239 | 5'-AGATGAACTTCAGGGTCAGC
AKKGGSMAGCCCGTGCTGCTGCCGACACCACTACCTGAGCACCCAGTCCGCCCTGAGCAAAGACCCCAAC
GAGAAGCGCGATCACATGGTCCTGCTGGAGTTCGTGACCGCCGCCGGGATCACTCTCGGCATGGACGAGC
TGTACAAGGGATCCATGCTCACTCGAGTGAAATCTGCCGTGGCCAATTTCATGGGCGGCATCATGGCTGG
CAGCTCAGGCTCCGAGCACGGCGGCGGCAGCTGCGGAGGCTCGGACCTGCCCCTGCGTTTCCCCTACGGG
CGGCCAGAGTTCCTGGGGCTGTCTCAGGACGAGGTGGAGTGCAGCGCCGACCACATCGCCCGCCCCATCC
TCATCCTCAAGGAGACTCGGCGGCTGCCCTGGGCCACTGGCTACGCAGAGGTTATCAATGCCGGGAAGAG
CACACACAATGAAGACCAAGCCAGCTGTGAGGTGCTCACTGTGAAGAAGAAGGCAGGGGCCGTGACCTCA
ACCCCAAACAGGAACTCATCCAAGAGACGGTCCTCCCTTCCCAATGGGGAAGGGCTGCAGCTGAAGGAGA
ACTCGGAATCCGAGGGTGTTTCCTGCCACTATTGGTCGCTGTTTGACGGGCACGCGGGGTCCGGGGCCGC
GGTGGTGGCGTCACGCCTGCTGCAGCACCACATCACGGAGCAGCTGCAGGACATCGTGGACATCCTGAAG
AACTCCGCCGTCCTGCCCCCTACCTGCCTGGGGGAGGAGCCTGAGAACACGCCCGCCAACAGCCGGACTC
TGACCCGGGCAGCCTCCCTGCGCGGAGGGGTGGGGGCCCCGGGCTCCCCCAGCACGCCCCCCACACGCTT
CTTTACCGAGAAGAAGATTCCCCATGAGTGCCTGGTCATCGGAGCGCTTGAAAGTGCATTCAAGGAAATG
GACCTACAGATAGAACGAGAGAGGAGTTCATATAATATATCTGGTGGCTGCACGGCCCTCATTGTGATTT
GCCTTTTGGGGAAGCTGTATGTTGCAAATGCTGGGGATAGCAGGGCCATAATCATCAGAAATGGAGAAAT
TATCCCCATGTCTTCAGAATTTACCCCCGAGACGGAGCGCCAGCGACTTCAGTACCTGGCATTCATGCAG
CCTCACTTGCTGGGAAATGAGTTCACACATTTGGAGTTTCCAAGGAGAGTACAGAGAAAGGAGCTTGGAA
AGAAGATGCTCTACAGGGACTTTAATATGACAGGCTGGGCATACAAAACCATTGAGGATGAGGACTTGAA
GTTCCCCCTTATATATGGAGAAGGCAAGAAGGCCCGGGTAATGGCAACTATTGGAGTGACCAGGGGACTT
GGGGACCATGACCTGAAGGTGCATGACTCCAACATCTACATTAAACCATTCCTGTCTTCAGCTCCAGAGG
TAAGAATCTACGATCTTTCAAAATATGATCATGGATCAGATGATGTGCTGATCTTGGCCACTGATGGACT
CTGGGACGTTTTATCAAATGAAGAAGTAGCAGAAGCAATCACTCAGTTTCTTCCTAACTGTGATCCAGAT
GATCCTCACAGGTACACACTGGCAGCTCAGGACCTGGTGATGCGTGCCCGGGGTGTGCTGAAGGACAGAG
GATGGCGGATATCTAATGACCGACTGGGCTCAGGAGACGACATTTCTGTATATGTCATTCCTTTAATACA
TGGAAACAAGCTGTCATGAGCGGCCGCGACTCTAGATCATAATCAGCCATACCACATTTGTAGAGGTTTT
ACTTGCTTTAAAAAACCTCCCACACCTCCCCCTGAACCTGAAACATAAAATGAATGCAATTGTTGTTKTT
AACCTTTTT
